Addgene plasmid #55557: mTurquoise-H2B-6
Purpose: Localization: Nucleus/Histones, Excitation: 434, Emission: 474
Depositing lab: Michael Davidson. Depositing organization: Florida State University, Tallahassee.
Backbone
  Vector backbone: mTurquoise
  Backbone size w/o insert (bp): 4750
  Vector type: Mammalian Expression
  Selectable markers: Neomycin (select with G418)
Growth in bacteria
  Bacterial resistance: Kanamycin, 50 μg/mL
  Growth temperature: 37°C
  Growth strain: DH5alpha
  Copy number: High Copy
Gene/Insert
  Gene/Insert name: H2B (alt names: Human Histone H2B; NM_021058.3)
  Species: H. sapiens (human)
  Mutation: D26G and V119I in H2B
  Entrez Gene: H2BC11 (a.k.a. H2B/r, H2BFR, H2BJ, HIST1H2BJ)
  Promoter: CMV
  Tag / fusion protein: mTurquoise (C terminal on backbone)
  Cloning method: Unknown
  Sequencing primers: 5′ CMV-F; 3′ SV40pA-R
Terms and licenses: Academic/Nonprofit Terms; Industry Terms
Depositor comments: . Excitation = 434; Emission = 474
How to cite: mTurquoise-H2B-6 was a gift from Michael Davidson (Addgene plasmid # 55557 ; http://n2t.net/addgene:55557 ; RRID:Addgene_55557)
