[The description below was written by a language model from this plasmid's Addgene catalogue record.]
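Description:
mTurquoise-H2B-6 is a mammalian expression plasmid that produces human histone H2B fused to the cyan fluorescent protein mTurquoise, serving as a marker for the nucleus and chromatin. It is built on an mTurquoise backbone of about 4.75 kb (excluding the insert). The plasmid is maintained in E. coli at high copy number under kanamycin selection. It also carries a neomycin resistance marker, so transfected mammalian cells can be selected with G418, for example to derive stable lines. The record does not name the replication origin or provide a feature map, so details of the backbone beyond these fields are not documented here.

The insert is the human H2B coding sequence (gene H2BC11, also known as HIST1H2BJ), and it carries two recorded amino-acid substitutions, D26G and V119I. Expression is driven by the CMV promoter, a strong constitutive promoter in most mammalian cell types. The 3′ sequencing primer listed suggests an SV40 polyadenylation signal downstream of the cassette. mTurquoise is supplied by the backbone and sits at the C terminus of H2B. Because H2B is a core nucleosome component, the fusion is incorporated into chromatin and labels it throughout the cell cycle. The fluorophore is recorded with an excitation peak at 434 nm and emission at 474 nm. The "6" in the name may refer to the linker between the two proteins, but the record does not state this, and the cloning method is listed as unknown. Typical uses consistent with the stated localization purpose include fluorescence imaging of nuclei and chromosomes, and as a cyan nuclear reference in multicolour experiments.
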