>Addgene plasmid #55557 | mTurquoise-H2B-6 | depositor partial sequence | sequence record 85964 | insert sequence
TAGCGCTACCGGACTCAGATCTCGAGCTCAAGCTTCGAATTCTGCAGTCGACGGTACCGCCACCATGCCA
GAGCCAGCGAAGTCTGCTCCCGCCCCGAAAAAGGGCTCCAAGAAGGCGGTGACTAAGGCGCAGAAGAAAG
GCGGCAAGAAGCGCAAGCGCAGCCGCAAGGAGAGCTATTCCATCTATGTGTACAAGGTTCTGAAGCAGGT
CCACCCTGACACCGGCATTTCGTCCAAGGCCATGGGCATCATGAATTCGTTTGTGAACGACATTTTCGAG
CGCATCGCAGGTGAGGCTTCCCGCCTGGCGCATTACAACAAGCGCTCGACCATCACCTCCAGGGAGATCC
AGACGGCCGTGCGCCTGCTGCTGCCTGGGGAGTTGGCCAAGCACGCCGTGTCCGAGGGTACTAAGGCCAT
CACCAAGTACACCAGCGCTAAGGATCCACCGGTCGCCACCATGGTGAGCAAGGGCGAGGAGCTGTTCACC
GGGGTGGTGCCCATCCTGGTCGAGCTGGACGGCGACGTAAACGGCCACAAGTTCAGCGTGTCCGGCGAGG
GCGAGGGCGATGCCACCTACGGCAAGCTGACCCTGAAGTTCATCTGCACCACCGGCAAGCTGCCCGTGCC
CTGGCCCACCCTCGTGACCACCCTGTCCTGGGGCGTGCAGTGCTTCGCCCGCTACCCCGACCACATGAAG
CAGCACGACTTCTTCAAGTCCGCCATGCCCGAAGGCTACGTCCAGGAGCGCACCATCTTCTTCAAGGACG
ACGGCAACTACAAGACCCGCGCCGAGGTGAAGTTCGAGGGCGACACCCTGGTGAACCGCATCGAGCTGAA
GGGCATCGACTTCAAGGAGGACGGCAACATCCTGGGGCACAAGCTGGAGTACAACTACATCAGCGACAAC
GTCTATATCACCGCCGACAAGCAGAAGAACGGCATCAAGGCCAACTTCAAGATCCGCCACAACATCGAGG
ACGGCGGCGTGCAGCTCGCCGACCACTACCAGCAGAACACCCCCATCGGCGACGGCCCCGTGCTGCTGCC
CGACAACCACTACCTGAGCACCCAGTCCAAGCTGAGCAAAGACCCCAACGAGAAGCGCGATCACATGGTC
CTGCTGGAGTTCGTGACCGCCGCCGGGATCACTCTCGGCATGGACGAGCTGTACAAGTAAAGCGGCCGCG
ACTCTAGATCATAATCAGCCATACCACATTGAGAA
