>Addgene plasmid #55557 | mTurquoise-H2B-6 | addgene partial sequence | sequence record 134592 | CMV-F 5'-CGCAAATGGGCGGTAGGCGTG-3'
GTTTAGTGAACCGTCAGAATCCGCTAGCGCTACCGGACTCAGATCTCGAGCTCAAGCTTCGAATTCTGCA
GTCGACGGTACCGCCACCATGCCAGAGCCAGCGAAGTCTGCTCCCGCCCCGAAAAAGGGCTCCAAGAAGG
CGGTGACTAAGGCGCAGAAGAAAGGCGGCAAGAAGCGCAAGCGCAGCCGCAAGGAGAGCTATTCCATCTA
TGTGTACAAGGTTCTGAAGCAGGTCCACCCTGACACCGGCATTTCGTCCAAGGCCATGGGCATCATGAAT
TCGTTTGTGAACGACATTTTCGAGCGCATCGCAGGTGAGGCTTCCCGCCTGGCGCATTACAACAAGCGCT
CGACCATCACCTCCAGGGAGATCCAGACGGCCGTGCGCCTGCTGCTGCCTGGGGAGTTGGCCAAGCACGC
CGTGTCCGAGGGTACTAAGGCCATCACCAAGTACACCAGCGCTAAGGATCCACCGGTCGCCACCATGGTG
AGCAAGGGCGAGGAGCTGTTCACCGGGGTGGTGCCCATCCTGGTCGAGCTGGACGGCGACGTAAACGGCC
ACAAGTTCAGCGTGTCCGGCGAGGGCGAGGGCGATGCCACCTACGGCAAGCTGACCCTGAAGTTCATCTG
CACCACCGGCAAGCTGCCCGTGCCCTGGCCCACCCTCGTGACCACCCTGTCCTGGGGCGTGCAGTGCTTC
GCCCGCTACCCCGACCACATGAAGCAGCACGACTTCTTCAAGTCCGCCATGCCCGAAGGCTACGTCCAGG
AGCGCACCATCTTCTTCAAGGACGACGGCAACTACAAGACCCGCGCCGAGGTGAAGTTCGAGGGCGACAC
CCTGGTGAACCGCATCGAGCTGAAG
